Addgene plasmid #112583: pHAT2
Purpose: (Empty Backbone) Used for expression of protein in E. coli as non-cleavable minimal N-terminal 6His-tag fusions
Depositing lab: Marko Hyvönen & Johan Peränen. Depositing organization: University of Cambridge. Publication: T7 vectors with modified T7lac promoter for expression of proteins in Escherichia coli. Peranen J, Rikkonen M, Hyvonen M, Kaariainen L. Anal Biochem. 1996 May 1;236(2):371-3. S0003269796901876 PubMed 8660525.
Backbone
  Vector backbone: pBAT4
  Vector type: Bacterial Expression
  Tag / fusion protein: 6His (N terminal on backbone)
Growth in bacteria
  Bacterial resistance: Ampicillin, 100 μg/mL
  Growth temperature: 37°C
  Growth strain: DH5alpha
  Copy number: High Copy
Gene/Insert
  Gene/Insert name: None
  Tag / fusion protein: 6His (N terminal on backbone)
Terms and licenses: Academic/Nonprofit Terms; Industry Terms: Not Available to Industry
How to cite: pHAT2 was a gift from Marko Hyvönen & Johan Peränen (Addgene plasmid # 112583 ; http://n2t.net/addgene:112583 ; RRID:Addgene_112583)
