[The description below was written by a language model from this plasmid's Addgene catalogue record and pLannotate feature annotations shown in this document.]
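Description:
pHAT2 is an empty bacterial expression backbone derived from pBAT4, designed for producing recombinant proteins in E. coli as fusions to a minimal, non-cleavable N-terminal 6xHis tag. It replicates from a high-copy ColE1/pUC-type origin and is selected with ampicillin through the β-lactamase gene under its own promoter. Only short remnants of rop and the pBR322 bom region are annotated, which fits the high-copy designation. Split fragments of a filamentous phage (f1/M13) origin flank the lacI cassette, and the annotation does not show whether a functional single-strand origin remains.

The expression cassette is a T7lac arrangement. A T7 promoter is followed directly by a lac operator, then the efficient ribosome binding site from phage T7 gene 10, the His-tag coding sequence, a cloning region and a T7 terminator. No insert is present, and a gene of interest is placed in frame downstream of the tag. The plasmid carries a full-length lacI gene driven by the lacIq promoter, so it supplies its own lac repressor to keep the operator occupied and limit basal transcription until lactose or IPTG is added. Expression requires a host that provides T7 RNA polymerase. An SP6 promoter lies in the opposite orientation within the cloning region. The small lacZα, lacI and gene 10-related (SET1) annotations appear to be leftover fragments rather than functional elements.

Two sequence records are available, a depositor sequence of 4,443 nt and a sequencing-derived one of 4,435 nt. They show the same set of features in reverse-complement orientation, differing only by a few bases in length. The vector is typically used for inducible expression of proteins that can then be purified by metal-affinity chromatography via the tag.
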