Features (pLannotate 1.2.2; 22 found; start..end, strand, type, name):
      1..19      +  promoter       T7 promoter: promoter for bacteriophage T7 RNA polymerase
     19..43      +  protein_bind   lac operator: The lac repressor binds to the lac operator to inhibit transcription in E. coli. This inhibition can be relieved by adding lactose or isopropyl-β-D-thiogalactopyranoside (IPTG). lac repressor encoded by lacI
     56..78      +  RBS            RBS: efficient ribosome binding site from bacteriophage T7 gene 10 (Olins and Rangwala, 1989)
     92..109     +  CDS            7xHis (fragment): 6xHis affinity tag
    185..203     -  promoter       SP6 promoter: promoter for bacteriophage SP6 RNA polymerase
    218..267     +  CDS            SET1 (fragment): solubility-enhancement tag derived from T7 phage gene 10B
    275..322     +  terminator     T7 terminator: transcription terminator for bacteriophage T7 RNA polymerase
    351..417     +  CDS            lacZα (fragment): LacZα fragment of β-galactosidase; lacZ fragment
    421..645     -  rep_origin     M13 ori (fragment) (sequence partly withheld): M13 bacteriophage origin of replication; arrow indicates direction of (+) strand synthesis
    646..666     -  misc_feature   MCS (fragment): pUC18/19 multiple cloning site
    665..683     -  promoter       lac UV5 promoter (fragment): E. coli lac promoter with an "up" mutation
    698..719     -  protein_bind   CAP binding site: CAP binding activates transcription in the presence of cAMP. E. coli catabolite activator protein
    732..1814    -  CDS            lacI: lac repressor; lacI; The lac repressor binds to the lac operator to inhibit transcription in E. coli. This inhibition can be relieved by adding lactose or isopropyl-β-D-thiogalactopyranoside (IPTG).
   1815..1892    -  promoter       lacIq promoter: lacI (mutant); In the lacIq allele, a single base change in the promoter boosts expression of the lacI gene about 10-fold.
   1892..1910    -  misc_feature   MCS (fragment): pUC18/19 multiple cloning site
   1911..2144    -  rep_origin     f1 ori (fragment) (sequence partly withheld): f1 bacteriophage origin of replication; arrow indicates direction of (+) strand synthesis
   2147..2246    -  misc_feature   bom (fragment): basis of mobility region from pBR322
   2348..2383    -  CDS            rop (fragment): Rop protein, which maintains plasmids at low copy number; rop
   2478..2582    +  promoter       AmpR promoter: bla
   2583..3443    +  CDS            AmpR: β-lactamase; bla; confers resistance to ampicillin, carbenicillin, and related antibiotics
   3614..4202    +  rep_origin     ori: high-copy-number ColE1/pMB1/pBR322/pUC origin of replication
   4385..4441    +  CDS            lacI (fragment): lac repressor; lacI; The lac repressor binds to the lac operator to inhibit transcription in E. coli. This inhibition can be relieved by adding lactose or isopropyl-β-D-thiogalactopyranoside (IPTG).
>Addgene plasmid #112583 | pHAT2 | depositor full sequence | sequence record 212048 | Full Sequence
TAATACGACTCACTATAGGGAATTGTGAGCGGATAACAATTCCTCTAGAAATAATTTTGTTTAACTTTAA
GAAGGAGATATATCCATGAGTCATCACCATCACCATCACTCCATGGATATCGAATTCGTCGACCTCGAGG
GATCCGGGCCCTCTAGATGCGGCCGCATGCATAAGCTTGAGTATTCTATAGTGTCACCTAAATCCCAGCT
TGATCCGGCTGCTAACAAAGCCCGAAAGGAAGCTGAGTTGGCTGCTGCCACCGCTGAGCAATAACTAGCA
TAACCCCTTGGGGCCTCTAAACGGGTCTTGAGGGGTTTTTTGCTGAAAGGAGGAACTATATCCGGATAAC
CTGGCGTAATAGCGAAGAGGCCCGCACCGATCGCCCTTCCCAACAGTTGCGCAGCCTGAATGGCGAATGG
AAATTGTAAACGTTAATATTTTGTTAAAATTCGCGTTAAATATTTGTTAAATCAGCTCATTTTTTAACCA
ATAGGCCGAAATCGGCAAAATCCCTTATAAATCAAAAGAATAGACCGAGATAGGGT
[37 nt withheld, positions 547-583]
AAAGAACGTGGACTCCAACGTCAAAGG
[35 nt withheld, positions 611-645]
AGCTTGCATGCCTGCAGGTCGGAAGCATAAAGTGTAAAGCCTGGGGTGCCTAATGAGTGAGCTAACTCAC
ATTAATTGCGTTGCGCTCACTGCCCGCTTTCCAGTCGGGAAACCTGTCGTGCCAGCTGCATTAATGAATC
GGCCAACGCGCGGGGAGAGGCGGTTTGCGTATTGGGCGCCAGGGTGGTTTTTCTTTTCACCAGTGAGACG
GGCAACAGCTGATTGCCCTTCACCGCCTGGCCCTGAGAGAGTTGCAGCAAGCGGTCCACGCTGGTTTGCC
CCAGCAGGCGAAAATCCTGTTTGATGGTGGTTGACGGCGGGATATAACATGAGCTGTCTTCGGTATCGTC
GTATCCCACTACCGAGATATCCGCACCAACGCGCAGCCCGGACTCGGTAATGGCGCGCATTGCGCCCAGC
GCCATCTGATCGTTGGCAACCAGCATCGCAGTGGGAACGATGCCCTCATTCAGCATTTGCATGGTTTGTT
GAAAACCGGACATGGCACTCCAGTCGCCTTCCCGTTCCGCTATCGGCTGAATTTGATTGCGAGTGAGATA
TTTATGCCAGCCAGCCAGACGCAGACGCGCCGAGACAGAACTTAATGGGCCCGCTAACAGCGCGATTTGC
TGGTGACCCAATGCGACCAGATGCTCCACGCCCAGTCGCGTACCGTCTTCATGGGAGAAAATAATACTGT
TGATGGGTGTCTGGTCAGAGACATCAAGAAATAACGCCGGAACATTAGTGCAGGCAGCTTCCACAGCAAT
GGCATCCTGGTCATCCAGCGGATAGTTAATGATCAGCCCACTGACGCGTTGCGCGAGAAGATTGTGCACC
GCCGCTTTACAGGCTTCGACGCCGCTTCGTTCTACCATCGACACCACCACGCTGGCACCCAGTTGATCGG
CGCGAGATTTAATCGCCGCGACAATTTGCGACGGCGCGTGCAGGGCCAGACTGGAGGTGGCAACGCCAAT
CAGCAACGACTGTTTGCCCGCCAGTTGTTGTGCCACGCGGTTGGGAATGTAATTCAGCTCCGCCATCGCC
GCTTCCACTTTTTCCCGCGTTTTCGCAGAAACGTGGCTGGCCTGGTTCACCACGCGGGAAACGGTCTGAT
AAGAGACACCGGCATACTCTGCGACATCGTATAACGTTACTGGTTTCACATTCACCACCCTGAATTGACT
CTCTTCCGGGCGCTATCATGCCATACCGCGAAAGGTTTTGCACCATTCGATGGTGTCGGGTACCGAGCTC
GAATT
[32 nt withheld, positions 1911-1942]
CGGTCGAGGTGCCGTAAAGCT
[56 nt withheld, positions 1964-2019]
G
[124 nt withheld, positions 2021-2144]
CGCCTGATGCGGTATTTTCTCCTTACGCATCTGTGCGGTATTTCACACCGCATATGGTGCACTCTCAGTA
CAATCTGCTCTGATGCCGCATAGTTAAGCCAGCCCCGACACCCGCCAACACCCGCTGACGCGCCCTGACG
GGCTTGTCTGCTCCCGGCATCCGCTTACAGACAAGCTGTGACCGTCTCCGGGAGCTGCATGTGTCAGAGG
TTTTCACCGTCATCACCGAAACGCGCGAGACGAAAGGGCCTCGTGATACGCCTATTTTTATAGGTTAATG
TCATGATAATAATGGTTTCTTAGACGTCAGGTGGCACTTTTCGGGGAAATGTGCGCGGAACCCCTATTTG
TTTATTTTTCTAAATACATTCAAATATGTATCCGCTCATGAGACAATAACCCTGATAAATGCTTCAATAA
TATTGAAAAAGGAAGAGTATGAGTATTCAACATTTCCGTGTCGCCCTTATTCCCTTTTTTGCGGCATTTT
GCCTTCCTGTTTTTGCTCACCCAGAAACGCTGGTGAAAGTAAAAGATGCTGAAGATCAGTTGGGTGCACG
AGTGGGTTACATCGAACTGGATCTCAACAGCGGTAAGATCCTTGAGAGTTTTCGCCCCGAAGAACGTTTT
CCAATGATGAGCACTTTTAAAGTTCTGCTATGTCATACACTATTATCCCGTATTGACGCCGGGCAAGAGC
AACTCGGTCGCCGGGCGCGGTATTCTCAGAATGACTTGGTTGAGTACTCACCAGTCACAGAAAAGCATCT
TACGGATGGCATGACAGTAAGAGAATTATGCAGTGCTGCCATAACCATGAGTGATAACACTGCGGCCAAC
TTACTTCTGACAACGATCGGAGGACCGAAGGAGCTAACCGCTTTTTTGCACAACATGGGGGATCATGTAA
CTCGCCTTGATCGTTGGGAACCGGAGCTGAATGAAGCCATACCAAACGACGAGCGTGACACCACGATGCC
TGTAGCAATGGCAACAACGTTGCGCAAACTATTAACTGGCGAACTACTTACTCTAGCTTCCCGGCAACAA
TTAATAGACTGGATGGAGGCGGATAAAGTTGCAGGACCACTTCTGCGCTCGGCCCTTCCGGCTGGCTGGT
TTATTGCTGATAAATCTGGAGCCGGTGAGCGTGGGTCTCGCGGTATCATTGCAGCACTGGGGCCAGATGG
TAAGCCCTCCCGTATCGTAGTTATCTACACGACGGGGAGTCAGGCAACTATGGATGAACGAAATAGACAG
ATCGCTGAGATAGGTGCCTCACTGATTAAGCATTGGTAACTGTCAGACCAAGTTTACTCATATATACTTT
AGATTGATTTAAAACTTCATTTTTAATTTAAAAGGATCTAGGTGAAGATCCTTTTTGATAATCTCATGAC
CAAAATCCCTTAACGTGAGTTTTCGTTCCACTGAGCGTCAGACCCCGTAGAAAAGATCAAAGGATCTTCT
TGAGATCCTTTTTTTCTGCGCGTAATCTGCTGCTTGCAAACAAAAAAACCACCGCTACCAGCGGTGGTTT
GTTTGCCGGATCAAGAGCTACCAACTCTTTTTCCGAAGGTAACTGGCTTCAGCAGAGCGCAGATACCAAA
TACTGTCCTTCTAGTGTAGCCGTAGTTAGGCCACCACTTCAAGAACTCTGTAGCACCGCCTACATACCTC
GCTCTGCTAATCCTGTTACCAGTGGCTGCTGCCAGTGGCGATAAGTCGTGTCTTACCGGGTTGGACTCAA
GACGATAGTTACCGGATAAGGCGCAGCGGTCGGGCTGAACGGGGGGTTCGTGCACACAGCCCAGCTTGGA
GCGAACGACCTACACCGAACTGAGATACCTACAGCGTGAGCTATGAGAAAGCGCCACGCTTCCCGAAGGG
AGAAAGGCGGACAGGTATCCGGTAAGCGGCAGGGTCGGAACAGGAGAGCGCACGAGGGAGCTTCCAGGGG
GAAACGCCTGGTATCTTTATAGTCCTGTCGGGTTTCGCCACCTCTGACTTGAGCGTCGATTTTTGTGATG
CTCGTCAGGGGGGCGGAGCCTATGGAAAAACGCCAGCAACGCGGCCTTTTTACGGTTCCTGGCCTTTTGC
TGGCCTTTTGCTCACATGTTCTTTCCTGCGTTATCCCCTGATTCTGTGGATAACCGTATTACCGCCTTTG
AGTGAGCTGATACCGCTCGCCGCAGCCGAACGACCGAGCGCAGCGAGTCAGTGAGCGAGGAAGCGGAAGA
GCGCCCAATACGCAAACCGCCTCTCCCCGCGCGTTGGCCGATTCATTAATGCAGCTGAT
