Features (pLannotate 1.2.2; 22 found; start..end, strand, type, name):
      1..67      -  CDS            lacZα (fragment): LacZα fragment of β-galactosidase; lacZ fragment
     96..143     -  terminator     T7 terminator: transcription terminator for bacteriophage T7 RNA polymerase
    151..200     -  CDS            SET1 (fragment): solubility-enhancement tag derived from T7 phage gene 10B
    215..233     +  promoter       SP6 promoter: promoter for bacteriophage SP6 RNA polymerase
    309..326     -  CDS            7xHis (fragment): 6xHis affinity tag
    340..362     -  RBS            RBS: efficient ribosome binding site from bacteriophage T7 gene 10 (Olins and Rangwala, 1989)
    375..399     -  protein_bind   lac operator: The lac repressor binds to the lac operator to inhibit transcription in E. coli. This inhibition can be relieved by adding lactose or isopropyl-β-D-thiogalactopyranoside (IPTG). lac repressor encoded by lacI
    399..417     -  promoter       T7 promoter: promoter for bacteriophage T7 RNA polymerase
    420..476     -  CDS            lacI (fragment): lac repressor; lacI; The lac repressor binds to the lac operator to inhibit transcription in E. coli. This inhibition can be relieved by adding lactose or isopropyl-β-D-thiogalactopyranoside (IPTG).
    659..1247    -  rep_origin     ori: high-copy-number ColE1/pMB1/pBR322/pUC origin of replication
   1418..2278    -  CDS            AmpR: β-lactamase; bla; confers resistance to ampicillin, carbenicillin, and related antibiotics
   2279..2383    -  promoter       AmpR promoter: bla
   2478..2513    +  CDS            rop (fragment): Rop protein, which maintains plasmids at low copy number; rop
   2615..2714    +  misc_feature   bom (fragment): basis of mobility region from pBR322
   2715..2945    +  rep_origin     f1 ori (fragment) (sequence partly withheld): f1 bacteriophage origin of replication; arrow indicates direction of (+) strand synthesis
   2946..2964    +  misc_feature   MCS (fragment): pUC18/19 multiple cloning site
   2964..3041    +  promoter       lacIq promoter: lacI (mutant); In the lacIq allele, a single base change in the promoter boosts expression of the lacI gene about 10-fold.
   3042..4124    +  CDS            lacI: lac repressor; lacI; The lac repressor binds to the lac operator to inhibit transcription in E. coli. This inhibition can be relieved by adding lactose or isopropyl-β-D-thiogalactopyranoside (IPTG).
   4137..4158    +  protein_bind   CAP binding site: CAP binding activates transcription in the presence of cAMP. E. coli catabolite activator protein
   4173..4191    +  promoter       lac UV5 promoter (fragment): E. coli lac promoter with an "up" mutation
   4190..4210    +  misc_feature   MCS (fragment): pUC18/19 multiple cloning site
   4211..4432    +  rep_origin     M13 ori (fragment) (sequence partly withheld): M13 bacteriophage origin of replication; arrow indicates direction of (+) strand synthesis
>Addgene plasmid #112583 | pHAT2 | addgene full sequence | sequence record 220159 | Addgene NGS Result
TTCGCCATTCAGGCTGCGCAACTGTTGGGAAGGGCGATCGGTGCGGGCCTCTTCGCTATTACGCCAGGTT
ATCCGGATATAGTTCCTCCTTTCAGCAAAAAACCCCTCAAGACCCGTTTAGAGGCCCCAAGGGGTTATGC
TAGTTATTGCTCAGCGGTGGCAGCAGCCAACTCAGCTTCCTTTCGGGCTTTGTTAGCAGCCGGATCAAGC
TGGGATTTAGGTGACACTATAGAATACTCAAGCTTATGCATGCGGCCGCATCTAGAGGGCCCGGATCCCT
CGAGGTCGACGAATTCGATATCCATGGAGTGATGGTGATGGTGATGACTCATGGATATATCTCCTTCTTA
AAGTTAAACAAAATTATTTCTAGAGGAATTGTTATCCGCTCACAATTCCCTATAGTGAGTCGTATTAATC
AGCTGCATTAATGAATCGGCCAACGCGCGGGGAGAGGCGGTTTGCGTATTGGGCGCTCTTCCGCTTCCTC
GCTCACTGACTCGCTGCGCTCGGTCGTTCGGCTGCGGCGAGCGGTATCAGCTCACTCAAAGGCGGTAATA
CGGTTATCCACAGAATCAGGGGATAACGCAGGAAAGAACATGTGAGCAAAAGGCCAGCAAAAGGCCAGGA
ACCGTAAAAAGGCCGCGTTGCTGGCGTTTTTCCATAGGCTCCGCCCCCCTGACGAGCATCACAAAAATCG
ACGCTCAAGTCAGAGGTGGCGAAACCCGACAGGACTATAAAGATACCAGGCGTTTCCCCCTGGAAGCTCC
CTCGTGCGCTCTCCTGTTCCGACCCTGCCGCTTACCGGATACCTGTCCGCCTTTCTCCCTTCGGGAAGCG
TGGCGCTTTCTCATAGCTCACGCTGTAGGTATCTCAGTTCGGTGTAGGTCGTTCGCTCCAAGCTGGGCTG
TGTGCACGAACCCCCCGTTCAGCCCGACCGCTGCGCCTTATCCGGTAACTATCGTCTTGAGTCCAACCCG
GTAAGACACGACTTATCGCCACTGGCAGCAGCCACTGGTAACAGGATTAGCAGAGCGAGGTATGTAGGCG
GTGCTACAGAGTTCTTGAAGTGGTGGCCTAACTACGGCTACACTAGAAGAACAGTATTTGGTATCTGCGC
TCTGCTGAAGCCAGTTACCTTCGGAAAAAGAGTTGGTAGCTCTTGATCCGGCAAACAAACCACCGCTGGT
AGCGGTGGTTTTTTTGTTTGCAAGCAGCAGATTACGCGCAGAAAAAAAGGATCTCAAGAAGATCCTTTGA
TCTTTTCTACGGGGTCTGACGCTCAGTGGAACGAAAACTCACGTTAAGGGATTTTGGTCATGAGATTATC
AAAAAGGATCTTCACCTAGATCCTTTTAAATTAAAAATGAAGTTTTAAATCAATCTAAAGTATATATGAG
TAAACTTGGTCTGACAGTTACCAATGCTTAATCAGTGAGGCACCTATCTCAGCGATCTGTCTATTTCGTT
CATCCATAGTTGCCTGACTCCCCGTCGTGTAGATAACTACGATACGGGAGGGCTTACCATCTGGCCCCAG
TGCTGCAATGATACCGCGAGACCCACGCTCACCGGCTCCAGATTTATCAGCAATAAACCAGCCAGCCGGA
AGGGCCGAGCGCAGAAGTGGTCCTGCAACTTTATCCGCCTCCATCCAGTCTATTAATTGTTGCCGGGAAG
CTAGAGTAAGTAGTTCGCCAGTTAATAGTTTGCGCAACGTTGTTGCCATTGCTACAGGCATCGTGGTGTC
ACGCTCGTCGTTTGGTATGGCTTCATTCAGCTCCGGTTCCCAACGATCAAGGCGAGTTACATGATCCCCC
ATGTTGTGCAAAAAAGCGGTTAGCTCCTTCGGTCCTCCGATCGTTGTCAGAAGTAAGTTGGCCGCAGTGT
TATCACTCATGGTTATGGCAGCACTGCATAATTCTCTTACTGTCATGCCATCCGTAAGATGCTTTTCTGT
GACTGGTGAGTACTCAACCAAGTCATTCTGAGAATAGTGTATGCGGCGACCGAGTTGCTCTTGCCCGGCG
TCAATACGGGATAATACCGCGCCACATAGCAGAACTTTAAAAGTGCTCATCATTGGAAAACGTTCTTCGG
GGCGAAAACTCTCAAGGATCTTACCGCTGTTGAGATCCAGTTCGATGTAACCCACTCGTGCACCCAACTG
ATCTTCAGCATCTTTTACTTTCACCAGCGTTTCTGGGTGAGCAAAAACAGGAAGGCAAAATGCCGCAAAA
AAGGGAATAAGGGCGACACGGAAATGTTGAATACTCATACTCTTCCTTTTTCAATATTATTGAAGCATTT
ATCAGGGTTATTGTCTCATGAGCGGATACATATTTGAATGTATTTAGAAAAATAAACAAATAGGGGTTCC
GCGCACATTTCCCCGAAAAGTGCCACCTGACGTCTAAGAAACCATTATTATCATGACATTAACCTATAAA
AATAGGCGTATCACGAGGCCCTTTCGTCTCGCGCGTTTCGGTGATGACGGTGAAAACCTCTGACACATGC
AGCTCCCGGAGACGGTCACAGCTTGTCTGTAAGCGGATGCCGGGAGCAGACAAGCCCGTCAGGGCGCGTC
AGCGGGTGTTGGCGGGTGTCGGGGCTGGCTTAACTATGCGGCATCAGAGCAGATTGTACTGAGAGTGCAC
CATATGCGGTGTGAAATACCGCACAGATGCGTAAGGAGAAAATACCGCATCAGG
[124 nt withheld, positions 2715-2838]
C
[91 nt withheld, positions 2840-2930]
AGGGTGATGGTTCACAATTCGAGCTCGGTACCCGACACCATCGAATGGTGCAAAACCTTTCGCGGTATGG
CATGATAGCGCCCGGAAGAGAGTCAATTCAGGGTGGTGAATGTGAAACCAGTAACGTTATACGATGTCGC
AGAGTATGCCGGTGTCTCTTATCAGACCGTTTCCCGCGTGGTGAACCAGGCCAGCCACGTTTCTGCGAAA
ACGCGGGAAAAAGTGGAAGCGGCGATGGCGGAGCTGAATTACATTCCCAACCGCGTGGCACAACAACTGG
CGGGCAAACAGTCGTTGCTGATTGGCGTTGCCACCTCCAGTCTGGCCCTGCACGCGCCGTCGCAAATTGT
CGCGGCGATTAAATCTCGCGCCGATCAACTGGGTGCCAGCGTGGTGGTGTCGATGGTAGAACGAAGCGGC
GTCGAAGCCTGTAAAGCGGCGGTGCACAATCTTCTCGCGCAACGCGTCAGTGGGCTGATCATTAACTATC
CGCTGGATGACCAGGATGCCATTGCTGTGGAAGCTGCCTGCACTAATGTTCCGGCGTTATTTCTTGATGT
CTCTGACCAGACACCCATCAACAGTATTATTTTCTCCCATGAAGACGGTACGCGACTGGGCGTGGAGCAT
CTGGTCGCATTGGGTCACCAGCAAATCGCGCTGTTAGCGGGCCCATTAAGTTCTGTCTCGGCGCGTCTGC
GTCTGGCTGGCTGGCATAAATATCTCACTCGCAATCAAATTCAGCCGATAGCGGAACGGGAAGGCGACTG
GAGTGCCATGTCCGGTTTTCAACAAACCATGCAAATGCTGAATGAGGGCATCGTTCCCACTGCGATGCTG
GTTGCCAACGATCAGATGGCGCTGGGCGCAATGCGCGCCATTACCGAGTCCGGGCTGCGCGTTGGTGCGG
ATATCTCGGTAGTGGGATACGACGATACCGAAGACAGCTCATGTTATATCCCGCCGTTAACCACCATCAA
ACAGGATTTTCGCCTGCTGGGGCAAACCAGCGTGGACCGCTTGCTGCAACTCTCTCAGGGCCAGGCGGTG
AAGGGCAATCAGCTGTTGCCCGTCTCACTGGTGAAAAGAAAAACCACCCTGGCGCCCAATACGCAAACCG
CCTCTCCCCGCGCGTTGGCCGATTCATTAATGCAGCTGGCACGACAGGTTTCCCGACTGGAAAGCGGGCA
GTGAGCGCAACGCAATTAATGTAAGTTAGCTCACTCATTAGGCACCCCAGGCTTTACACTTTATGCTTCC
GACCTGCAGGCATGCAAGCT
[32 nt withheld, positions 4211-4242]
CCTTTGACGTTGGAGTCCACGTTCTTT
[37 nt withheld, positions 4270-4306]
ACCCTATCTCGGTCTATTCTTTTGATTTATAAGGGATTTTGCCGATTTCGGCCTATTGGTTAAAAAATGA
GCTGATTTAACAAAAATTTAACGCGAATTTTAACAAAATATTAACGCTTACAATTTCCA
